Addgene plasmid #110984: PF3D7_0422100-COMP-blac-flag-his
Purpose: Expresses pentamerised full-length protein ectodomain with no N-linked glycans in mammalian cells. Contains a C-terminal rat Cd4 d3+4 tag, COMP pentamerisation domain, flag- and 6xHis tags.
Depositing lab: Gavin Wright. Depositing organization: Wellcome Sanger Institute. Publication: Systematic Identification of Plasmodium Falciparum Sporozoite Membrane Protein Interactions Reveals an Essential Role for the p24 Complex in Host Infection. Knockel J, Dundas K, Yang ASP, Galaway F, Metcalf T, Gemert GV, Sauerwein RW, Rayner JC, Billker O, Wright GJ. Mol Cell Proteomics. 2021;20:100038. doi: 10.1074/mcp.RA120.002432. Epub 2021 Jan 27. PubMed 33515807.
Backbone
  Vector backbone: pTT3
  Backbone manufacturer: pTT3 was obtained from Yves Durocher, National Research Council of Canada-Biotechnology Research Institute
  Backbone size w/o insert (bp): 7661
  Vector type: Mammalian Expression
Growth in bacteria
  Bacterial resistance: Ampicillin, 100 μg/mL
  Growth temperature: 37°C
  Growth strain: DH5alpha
  Copy number: Unknown
Gene/Insert
  Gene/Insert name: transmembrane emp24 domain-containing protein, putative (alt name: PF3D7_0422100)
  Species: Synthetic
  Insert size (bp): 984
  Mutation: All NXT/S sites mutated to NXA, where X is any amino acid except Proline
  Entrez Gene: PF3D7_0422100 (a.k.a. PF3D7_0422100, PFD1037w)
  Promoter: CMV
  Tag / fusion protein: Exogenous signal peptide of mouse origin (N terminal on insert); rat Cd4d3+4, beta-lactamase, triple FLAG tag, 6xHis tag (C terminal on insert)
  Cloning method: Restriction Enzyme; 5′ cloning site Not1 (not destroyed); 3′ cloning site Asc1 (not destroyed)
Terms and licenses: Academic/Nonprofit Terms; Industry Terms: Not Available to Industry
How to cite: PF3D7_0422100-COMP-blac-flag-his was a gift from Gavin Wright (Addgene plasmid # 110984 ; http://n2t.net/addgene:110984 ; RRID:Addgene_110984)
