[The description below was written by a language model from this plasmid's Addgene catalogue record and pLannotate feature annotations shown in this document.]
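Description:
PF3D7_0422100-COMP-blac-flag-his is a mammalian expression plasmid built on the pTT3 backbone for secreted production of a Plasmodium falciparum protein ectodomain in pentameric form. It is propagated in E. coli through a high-copy ColE1/pUC-type origin with ampicillin selection. It also carries an Epstein-Barr virus oriP fragment, an element that supports episomal maintenance in cells supplying EBNA1. Transcription is driven by the CMV immediate-early enhancer and promoter. This is followed by adenovirus-derived leader sequences (which the annotation tool picks up as a splice acceptor and a reverse-strand terminal-protein match) and a chimeric intron fragment, and the unit ends with a rabbit β-globin polyadenylation signal.

The insert is a 984 bp synthetic sequence encoding the ectodomain of PF3D7_0422100, a putative transmembrane emp24 (p24) domain-containing protein, cloned between retained NotI and AscI sites. All NXT/S sequons have been changed to NXA so that the protein is not N-glycosylated when it passes through the mammalian secretory pathway. The insert itself is not annotated in the feature table but fits the gap between the signal peptide and the Cd4 segment. A mouse immunoglobulin heavy-chain signal sequence at the N terminus directs secretion. On the C-terminal side, the ectodomain is fused in turn to rat Cd4 domains 3 and 4, the pentamerising coiled-coil of COMP, a mature β-lactamase lacking its own signal sequence, a 3xFLAG tag and a 6xHis tag (listed in the catalogue but not annotated).

Pentamerisation raises binding avidity, and the β-lactamase offers an enzymatic readout. This arrangement suits use as a "prey" reagent for detecting weak extracellular protein interactions. The associated study screened sporozoite membrane protein interactions systematically.
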