Features (pLannotate 1.2.2; 21 found; start..end, strand, type, name):
    184..273     +  intron         chimeric intron (fragment): chimera between introns from adenovirus and immunoglobulin heavy chain genes
    292..338     +  CDS            IgH signal sequence (fragment): signal sequence from the mouse immunoglobulin heavy chain variable region
   1372..1962    +  CDS            Cd4 (fragment): CD4_RAT - Experimental evidence at protein level: Swiss-Prot protein existence level 1. Integral membrane glycoprotein that plays an essential role in the immune response and serves multiple functions in responses against both external and internal offenses. In T-cells, functions primarily as a coreceptor for MHC class II molecule:peptide complex. The antigens presented by class II peptides are derived from extracellular proteins while class I peptides are derived from cytosolic proteins. Interacts simultaneously with the T-cell receptor (TCR) and the MHC class II presented by antigen presenti
   1999..2166    +  CDS            COMP (fragment): COMP_HUMAN - Experimental evidence at protein level: Swiss-Prot protein existence level 1. May play a role in the structural integrity of cartilage via its interaction with other extracellular matrix proteins such as the collagens and fibronectin. Can mediate the interaction of chondrocytes with the cartilage extracellular matrix through interaction with cell surface integrin receptors. Could play a role in the pathogenesis of osteoarthritis. Potent suppressor of apoptosis in both primary chondrocytes and transformed cells. Suppresses apoptosis by blocking the activation of caspase-3 and by in
   2174..2961    +  CDS            bla(M) (fragment): β-lactamase lacking the signal sequence; bla(M); allows cytosolic expression of β-lactamase
   2968..3033    +  CDS            3xFLAG: three tandem FLAG® epitope tags, followed by an enterokinase cleavage site
   3093..3148    +  polyA_signal   β-globin poly(A) signal: rabbit β-globin polyadenylation signal (Gil and Proudfoot, 1987)
   3662..5343    -  rep_origin     oriP (fragment): Epstein-Barr virus oriP replication origin (Yates et al., 2000)
   5470..5574    +  promoter       AmpR promoter: bla
   5575..6435    +  CDS            AmpR: β-lactamase; bla; confers resistance to ampicillin, carbenicillin, and related antibiotics
   6606..7194    +  rep_origin     ori: high-copy-number ColE1/pMB1/pBR322/pUC origin of replication
   7377..7469    +  CDS            lacI (fragment): lac repressor; lacI; The lac repressor binds to the lac operator to inhibit transcription in E. coli. This inhibition can be relieved by adding lactose or isopropyl-β-D-thiogalactopyranoside (IPTG).
   7482..7503    +  protein_bind   CAP binding site: CAP binding activates transcription in the presence of cAMP. E. coli catabolite activator protein
   7518..7548    +  promoter       lac promoter: promoter for the E. coli lac operon
   7556..7572    +  protein_bind   lac operator: The lac repressor binds to the lac operator to inhibit transcription in E. coli. This inhibition can be relieved by adding lactose or isopropyl-β-D-thiogalactopyranoside (IPTG). lac repressor encoded by lacI
   7642..7658    +  promoter       tet promoter (fragment): E. coli promoter for tetracycline efflux protein gene
   7668..7693    -  CDS            bla(M) (fragment): β-lactamase lacking the signal sequence; bla(M); allows cytosolic expression of β-lactamase
   7867..8246    +  enhancer       CMV enhancer: human cytomegalovirus immediate early enhancer
   8248..8447    +  promoter       CMV promoter: human cytomegalovirus (CMV) immediate early promoter
   8515..8553    +  misc_feature   Ad SA (fragment): adenovirus major late transcript splice acceptor (Friedrich and Soriano, 1991)
   8586..153     -  CDS            PTP (fragment) (across the origin): TERM_ADE02 - Experimental evidence at protein level: Swiss-Prot protein existence level 1. Protein covalently bound to the viral DNA that acts as a primer for viral genomic replication by DNA strand displacement. Assembles on the viral origin of replication in an initiation complex with viral polymerase, DBP, host NFIA and host POU2F1/OCT1. During initiation, the polymerase covalently couples the first dCTP with Ser- 580 of pTP. The terminal protein stimulates the template activity over 20 fold compared to protein-free templates. Neo-synthesized viral genomes are linked to two preterminal prot
>Addgene plasmid #110984 | PF3D7_0422100-COMP-blac-flag-his | addgene full sequence | sequence record 224371 | Addgene NGS Result
CTCGAGAAAGGCGTCTAACCAGTCACAGTCGCAAGGTAGGCTGAGCACCGTGGCGGGCGGCAGCGGGTGG
CGGTCGGGGTTGTTTCTGGCGGAGGTGCTGCTGATGATGTAATTAAAGTAGGCGGTCTTGAGACGGCGGA
TGGTCGAGGTGAGGTGTGGCAGGCTTGAGATCCAGCTGTTGGGGTGAGTACTCCCTCTCAAAAGCGGGCA
TTACTTCTGCGCTAAGATTGTCAGTTTCCAAAAACGAGGAGGATTTGATATTCACCTGGCCCGATCTGGC
CATACACTTGAGTGACAATGACATCCACTTTGCCTTTCTCTCCACAGGTGTCCACTCCCAGGTCCAAGTT
TGCCACCATGGAGTTTCAGACCCAGGTACTCATGTCCCTGCTGCTCTGCATGTCTGGTGCGGCCGCCAAC
TTCGTGCTGAGCAACGCCAACACCAACAACGTGAACAAGAACGGCGCCAACAAGAAGAACAACGCTAACA
ACAATAATATGAACAAGGCCGGCGATAAGAAGAAGGCCACCAAGGGCAAGAAGGGAAACGCCAACGACAA
TGTGAACGAGTTCAACTTCAATTTCAACGACCTGCTCAACGAGATCAACAACGCCGCCACCAACGATAAC
AATAACAACAACAATGACAATAATAACGACAACAACAACAACAATAACAACAACAACAACAATTACAATG
GCAAGAACGAGATCAATGAGAACAACTTCAACGAAGAGTACAACAAGCTCGAGAAGAACTTCCAGATGAA
CGCCGAGGACGATGACAACAACCGGGGCGACATCAACATGGACCAGTTCAACGAGAAGAAAAACAACCTG
AACGAGGATAATAACAAGATGAAGCCCAACGCCAATGACTACCAGTATAACGAGAACGACGCCGACACCG
ACAGCGAAGAGGACCTGACCAACATCTGGAACAAGAATATGCAGAACTTCGAGCCCAGCACCCTGCTGAC
CTTCGAGATCCCCAGCAACAGCGAGGAATACCTGTTCGAAGAGGTGCCCGAAGTGAACACCTACTTCCGG
GGCGTGTTCTACTCCAACAACGAGGCCGACGACAACATCATCGAGTTTCTGATCAGCGACCCCGACGGCC
AGGTCATCTACAAGAAAGAGGCCAGCGAGGGCATCTTCTACTTCTACACCAAGAAAGTGGGCATCTACAC
CCTGACCCTCAAGAACAACAAGTGGATGGGCAAGAAACTGACCACCGTGGCCCTGGGCCTGGGCGAGAAT
CCCGCCCTGAGAAGCGACCACGTGAAGGACTTCACCAACTACATCCAGCGGATCGTGGCCGAGACAAAGA
AGCTGAAAAACGAGATTAAGTACCTGAGCAGCAAGCACATGCGGCACATCGAGAAGATGAAGAAGATCAC
CGGCGCGCCGTCGACCTCCATCACGGCCTATAAGAGTGAGGGGGAGTCAGCGGAGTTCTCCTTCCCACTC
AACCTTGGAGAGGAAAGCCTGCAGGGAGAGTTGAGATGGAAGGCAGAGAAGGCTCCTTCTTCCCAGTCCT
GGATCACCTTCTCCCTAAAGAACCAAAAGGTGTCTGTGCAGAAGTCTACTAGCAACCCCAAGTTCCAGCT
GTCCGAAACGCTCCCACTCACCCTTCAGATACCCCAGGTCTCCCTTCAGTTTGCTGGTTCTGGCAACCTG
ACCCTGACTCTGGACAGAGGGATACTGTATCAGGAAGTGAACCTGGTGGTGATGAAAGTGACTCAGCCCG
ACAGCAACACTTTGACCTGTGAGGTGATGGGACCCACCTCACCCAAGATGAGACTGATCTTGAAGCAGGA
GAATCAGGAGGCCAGGGTCTCCAGGCAGGAGAAAGTGATTCAAGTGCAGGCCCCTGAAGCAGGGGTGTGG
CAATGTCTACTGAGTGAAGGTGAAGAGGTCAAGATGGACTCCAAGATCCAGGTTTTATCCAAAGGGTTGA
ATTCCGGCGGCGGCTCCGGAGGCGGTACCGGTGGCGGCGACCTAGCCCCACAGATGCTTCGAGAACTCCA
GGAGACTAATGCGGCGCTGCAAGACGTGAGAGAGCTCTTGCGACAGCAGGTCAAGGAGATCACCTTCCTG
AAGAATACGGTGATGGAATGTGACGCCTGCGGTCTAGACAGAAACCTGCCTCCACTAGCACCTCTGGGCC
CACACCCAGAAACGCTGGTGAAAGTAAAAGATGCTGAAGATCAGTTGGGTGCACGAGTGGGTTACATCGA
ACTGGATCTCAACAGCGGTAAGATCCTTGAGAGTTTTCGCCCCGAAGAACGTTTTCCAATGATGAGCACT
TTTAAAGTTCTGCTATGTGGCGCGGTATTATCCCGTATTGACGCCGGGCAAGAGCAACTCGGTCGCCGCA
TACACTATTCTCAGAATGACTTGGTTGAGTACTCACCAGTCACAGAAAAGCATCTTACGGATGGCATGAC
AGTAAGAGAATTATGCAGTGCTGCCATAACCATGAGTGATAACACTGCGGCCAACTTACTTCTGACAACG
ATCGGAGGACCGAAGGAGCTAACCGCTTTTTTGCACAACATGGGGGATCATGTAACTCGCCTTGATCGTT
GGGAACCGGAGCTGAATGAAGCCATACCAAACGACGAGCGTGACACCACGATGCCTGTAGCAATGGCAAC
AACGTTGCGCAAACTATTAACTGGCGAACTACTTACTCTAGCTTCCCGGCAACAATTAATAGACTGGATG
GAGGCGGATAAAGTTGCAGGACCACTTCTGCGCTCGGCCCTTCCGGCTGGCTGGTTTATTGCTGATAAAT
CTGGAGCCGGTGAGCGTGGGTCTCGCGGTATCATTGCAGCACTGGGGCCAGATGGTAAGCCCTCCCGTAT
CGTAGTTATCTACACGACGGGGAGTCAGGCAACTATGGATGAACGAAATAGACAGATCGCTGAGATAGGT
GCCTCACTGATTAAGCATTGGGGCCCTGACTACAAAGACCATGACGGTGATTATAAAGATCATGACATCG
ATTACAAGGATGACGATGACAAGGGCCCTCACCACCACCATCACCACTAATAATAAGGATCCCCCGACCT
CGACCTCTGGCTAATAAAGGAAATTTATTTTCATTGCAATAGTGTGTTGGAATTTTTTGTGTCTCTCACT
CGGAAGGACATATGGGAGGGCAAATCATTTGGTCGAGATCCCTCGGAGATCTCTAGCTAGAGGATCGATC
CCCGCCCCGGACGAACTAAACCTGACTACGACATCTCTGCCCCTTCTTCGCGGGGCAGTGCATGTAATCC
CTTCAGTTGGTTGGTACAACTTGCCAACTGGGCCCTGTTCCACATGTGACACGGGGGGGGACCAAACACA
AAGGGGTTCTCTGACTGTAGTTGACATCCTTATAAATGGATGTGCACATTTGCCAACACTGAGTGGCTTT
CATCCTGGAGCAGACTTTGCAGTCTGTGGACTGCAACACAACATTGCCTTTATGTGTAACTCTTGGCTGA
AGCTCTTACACCAATGCTGGGGGACATGTACCTCCCAGGGGCCCAGGAAGACTACGGGAGGCTACACCAA
CGTCAATCAGAGGGGCCTGTGTAGCTACCGATAAGCGGACCCTCAAGAGGGCATTAGCAATAGTGTTTAT
AAGGCCCCCTTGTTAACCCTAAACGGGTAGCATATGCTTCCCGGGTAGTAGTATATACTATCCAGACTAA
CCCTAATTCAATAGCATATGTTACCCAACGGGAAGCATATGCTATCGAATTAGGGTTAGTAAAAGGGTCC
TAAGGAACAGCGATATCTCCCACCCCATGAGCTGTCACGGTTTTATTTACATGGGGTCAGGATTCCACGA
GGGTAGTGAACCATTTTAGTCACAAGGGCAGTGGCTGAAGATCAAGGAGCGGGCAGTGAACTCTCCTGAA
TCTTCGCCTGCTTCTTCATTCTCCTTCGTTTAGCTAATAGAATAACTGCTGAGTTGTGAACAGTAAGGTG
TATGTGAGGTGCTCGAAAACAAGGTTTCAGGTGACGCCCCCAGAATAAAATTTGGACGGGGGGTTCAGTG
GTGGCATTGTGCTATGACACCAATATAACCCTCACAAACCCCTTGGGCAATAAATACTAGTGTAGGAATG
AAACATTCTGAATATCTTTAACAATAGAAATCCATGGGGTGGGGACAAGCCGTAAAGACTGGATGTCCAT
CTCACACGAATTTATGGCTATGGGCAACACATAATCCTAGTGCAATATGATACTGGGGTTATTAAGATGT
GTCCCAGGCAGGGACCAAGACAGGTGAACCATGTTGTTACACTCTATTTGTAACAAGGGGAAAGAGAGTG
GACGCCGACAGCAGCGGACTCCACTGGTTGTCTCTAACACCCCCGAAAATTAAACGGGGCTCCACGCCAA
TGGGGCCCATAAACAAAGACAAGTGGCCACTCTTTTTTTTGAAATTGTGGAGTGGGGGCACGCGTCAGCC
CCCACACGCCGCCCTGCGGTTTTGGACTGTAAAATAAGGGTGTAATAACTTGGCTGATTGTAACCCCGCT
AACCACTGCGGTCAAACCACTTGCCCACAAAACCACTAATGGCACCCCGGGGAATACCTGCATAAGTAGG
TGGGCGGGCCAAGATAGGGGCGCGATTGCTGCGATCTGGAGGACAAATTACACACACTTGCGCCTGAGCG
CCAAGCACAGGGTTGTTGGTCCTCATATTCACGAGGTCGCTGAGAGCACGGTGGGCTAATGTTGCCATGG
GTAGCATATACTACCCAAATATCTGGATAGCATATGCTATCCTAATCTATATCTGGGTAGCATAGGCTAT
CCTAATCTATATCTGGGTAGCATATGCTATCCTAATCTATATCTGGGTAGTATATGCTATCCTAATTTAT
ATCTGGGTAGCATAGGCTATCCTAATCTATATCTGGGTAGCATATGCTATCCTAATCTATATCTGGGTAG
TATATGCTATCCTAATCTGTATCCGGGTAGCATATGCTATCCTAATAGAGATTAGGGTAGTATATGCTAT
CCTAATTTATATCTGGGTAGCATATACTACCCAAATATCTGGATAGCATATGCTATCCTAATCTATATCT
GGGTAGCATATGCTATCCTAATCTATATCTGGGTAGCATAGGCTATCCTAATCTATATCTGGGTAGCATA
TGCTATCCTAATCTATATCTGGGTAGTATATGCTATCCTAATTTATATCTGGGTAGCATAGGCTATCCTA
ATCTATATCTGGGTAGCATATGCTATCCTAATCTATATCTGGGTAGTATATGCTATCCTAATCTGTATCC
GGGTAGCATATGCTATCCTCATGATAAGCTGTCAAACATGAGAATTTTCTTGAAGACGAAAGGGCCTCGT
GATACGCCTATTTTTATAGGTTAATGTCATGATAATAATGGTTTCTTAGACGTCAGGTGGCACTTTTCGG
GGAAATGTGCGCGGAACCCCTATTTGTTTATTTTTCTAAATACATTCAAATATGTATCCGCTCATGAGAC
AATAACCCTGATAAATGCTTCAATAATATTGAAAAAGGAAGAGTATGAGTATTCAACATTTCCGTGTCGC
CCTTATTCCCTTTTTTGCGGCATTTTGCCTTCCTGTTTTTGCTCACCCAGAAACGCTGGTGAAAGTAAAA
GATGCTGAAGATCAGTTGGGTGCACGAGTGGGTTACATCGAACTGGATCTCAACAGCGGTAAGATCCTTG
AGAGTTTTCGCCCCGAAGAACGTTTTCCAATGATGAGCACTTTTAAAGTTCTGCTATGTGGCGCGGTATT
ATCCCGTGTTGACGCCGGGCAAGAGCAACTCGGTCGCCGCATACACTATTCTCAGAATGACTTGGTTGAG
TACTCACCAGTCACAGAAAAGCATCTTACGGATGGCATGACAGTAAGAGAATTATGCAGTGCTGCCATAA
CCATGAGTGATAACACTGCGGCCAACTTACTTCTGACAACGATCGGAGGACCGAAGGAGCTAACCGCTTT
TTTGCACAACATGGGGGATCATGTAACTCGCCTTGATCGTTGGGAACCGGAGCTGAATGAAGCCATACCA
AACGACGAGCGTGACACCACGATGCCTGCAGCAATGGCAACAACGTTGCGCAAACTATTAACTGGCGAAC
TACTTACTCTAGCTTCCCGGCAACAATTAATAGACTGGATGGAGGCGGATAAAGTTGCAGGACCACTTCT
GCGCTCGGCCCTTCCGGCTGGCTGGTTTATTGCTGATAAATCTGGAGCCGGTGAGCGTGGGTCTCGCGGT
ATCATTGCAGCACTGGGGCCAGATGGTAAGCCCTCCCGTATCGTAGTTATCTACACGACGGGGAGTCAGG
CAACTATGGATGAACGAAATAGACAGATCGCTGAGATAGGTGCCTCACTGATTAAGCATTGGTAACTGTC
AGACCAAGTTTACTCATATATACTTTAGATTGATTTAAAACTTCATTTTTAATTTAAAAGGATCTAGGTG
AAGATCCTTTTTGATAATCTCATGACCAAAATCCCTTAACGTGAGTTTTCGTTCCACTGAGCGTCAGACC
CCGTAGAAAAGATCAAAGGATCTTCTTGAGATCCTTTTTTTCTGCGCGTAATCTGCTGCTTGCAAACAAA
AAAACCACCGCTACCAGCGGTGGTTTGTTTGCCGGATCAAGAGCTACCAACTCTTTTTCCGAAGGTAACT
GGCTTCAGCAGAGCGCAGATACCAAATACTGTTCTTCTAGTGTAGCCGTAGTTAGGCCACCACTTCAAGA
ACTCTGTAGCACCGCCTACATACCTCGCTCTGCTAATCCTGTTACCAGTGGCTGCTGCCAGTGGCGATAA
GTCGTGTCTTACCGGGTTGGACTCAAGACGATAGTTACCGGATAAGGCGCAGCGGTCGGGCTGAACGGGG
GGTTCGTGCACACAGCCCAGCTTGGAGCGAACGACCTACACCGAACTGAGATACCTACAGCGTGAGCTAT
GAGAAAGCGCCACGCTTCCCGAAGGGAGAAAGGCGGACAGGTATCCGGTAAGCGGCAGGGTCGGAACAGG
AGAGCGCACGAGGGAGCTTCCAGGGGGAAACGCCTGGTATCTTTATAGTCCTGTCGGGTTTCGCCACCTC
TGACTTGAGCGTCGATTTTTGTGATGCTCGTCAGGGGGGCGGAGCCTATGGAAAAACGCCAGCAACGCGG
CCTTTTTACGGTTCCTGGCCTTTTGCTGGCCTTTTGCTCACATGTTCTTTCCTGCGTTATCCCCTGATTC
TGTGGATAACCGTATTACCGCCTTTGAGTGAGCTGATACCGCTCGCCGCAGCCGAACGACCGAGCGCAGC
GAGTCAGTGAGCGAGGAAGCGGAAGAGCGCCCAATACGCAAACCGCCTCTCCCCGCGCGTTGGCCGATTC
ATTAATGCAGCTGGCACGACAGGTTTCCCGACTGGAAAGCGGGCAGTGAGCGCAACGCAATTAATGTGAG
TTAGCTCACTCATTAGGCACCCCAGGCTTTACACTTTATGCTTCCGGCTCGTATGTTGTGTGGAATTGTG
AGCGGATAACAATTTCACACAGGAAACAGCTATGACCATGATTACGCCAAGCTCTAGCTAGAGGTCGACC
AATTCTCATGTTTGACAGCTTATCATCGCAGATCCGGGCAACGTTGTTGCCATTGCTGCAGGCGCAGAAC
TGGTAGGTATGGAAGATCTATACATTGAATCAATATTGGCAATTAGCCATATTAGTCATTGGTTATATAG
CATAAATCAATATTGGCTATTGGCCATTGCATACGTTGTATCTATATCATAATATGTACATTTATATTGG
CTCATGTCCAATATGACCGCCATGTTGACATTGATTATTGACTAGTTATTAATAGTAATCAATTACGGGG
TCATTAGTTCATAGCCCATATATGGAGTTCCGCGTTACATAACTTACGGTAAATGGCCCGCCTGGCTGAC
CGCCCAACGACCCCCGCCCATTGACGTCAATAATGACGTATGTTCCCATAGTAACGCCAATAGGGACTTT
CCATTGACGTCAATGGGTGGAGTATTTACGGTAAACTGCCCACTTGGCAGTACATCAAGTGTATCATATG
CCAAGTCCGCCCCCTATTGACGTCAATGACGGTAAATGGCCCGCCTGGCATTATGCCCAGTACATGACCT
TACGGGACTTTCCTACTTGGCAGTACATCTACGTATTAGTCATCGCTATTACCATGGTGATGCGGTTTTG
GCAGTACACCAATGGGCGTGGATAGCGGTTTGACTCACGGGGATTTCCAAGTCTCCACCCCATTGACGTC
AATGGGAGTTTGTTTTGGCACCAAAATCAACGGGACTTTCCAAAATGTCGTAATAACCCCGCCCCGTTGA
CGCAAATGGGCGGTAGGCGTGTACGGTGGGAGGTCTATATAAGCAGAGCTCGTTTAGTGAACCGTCAGAT
CCTCACTCTCTTCCGCATCGCTGTCTGCGAGGGCCAGCTGTTGGGCTCGCGGTTGAGGACAAACTCTTCG
CGGTCTTTCCAGTACTCTTGGATCGGAAACCCGTCGGCCTCCGAACGGTACTCCGCCACCGAGGGACCTG
AGCGAGTCCGCATCGACCGGATCGGAAAACCT
