LOCUS       Exported 8644 bp ds-DNA circular SYN 13-MAY-2021
DEFINITION  Expresses pentamerised full-length protein ectodomain with no
            N-linked glycans in mammalian cells. Contains a C-terminal rat Cd4
            d3+4 tag, COMP pentamerisation domain, flag- and 6xHis tags. .
ACCESSION   .
VERSION     .
KEYWORDS    PF3D7_0422100-COMP-blac-flag-his
SOURCE      synthetic DNA construct
  ORGANISM  synthetic DNA construct
REFERENCE   1 (bases 1 to 8644)
  TITLE     Pentamerised full-length protein ectodomains with no N-linked
            glycans
REFERENCE   2 (bases 1 to 8644)
  AUTHORS   .
  TITLE     Direct Submission
  JOURNAL   Exported May 13, 2021 from SnapGene Server 1.1.58
            http://www.snapgene.com
FEATURES             Location/Qualifiers
     source          1..8644
                     /organism="synthetic DNA construct"
                     /mol_type="other DNA"
     primer_bind     310..329
                     /label=pMT2-F
                     /note="Synthetic intron, forward primer"
     regulatory      352..361
                     /regulatory_class="other"
                     /note="vertebrate consensus sequence for strong initiation
                     of translation (Kozak, 1987)"
     CDS             2176..2961
                     /codon_start=1
                     /gene="bla(M)"
                     /product="beta-lactamase lacking the signal sequence"
                     /label=bla(M)
                     /note="allows cytosolic expression of beta-lactamase"
                     /translation="PETLVKVKDAEDQLGARVGYIELDLNSGKILESFRPEERFPMMST
                     FKVLLCGAVLSRIDAGQEQLGRRIHYSQNDLVEYSPVTEKHLTDGMTVRELCSAAITMS
                     DNTAANLLLTTIGGPKELTAFLHNMGDHVTRLDRWEPELNEAIPNDERDTTMPVAMATT
                     LRKLLTGELLTLASRQQLIDWMEADKVAGPLLRSALPAGWFIADKSGAGERGSRGIIAA
                     LGPDGKPSRIVVIYTTGSQATMDERNRQIAEIGASLIKHW"
     CDS             2968..3033
                     /codon_start=1
                     /product="three tandem FLAG(R) epitope tags, followed by an
                     enterokinase cleavage site"
                     /label=3xFLAG
                     /translation="DYKDHDGDYKDHDIDYKDDDDK"
     CDS             3040..3057
                     /codon_start=1
                     /product="6xHis affinity tag"
                     /label=6xHis
                     /translation="HHHHHH"
     polyA_signal    3095..3150
                     /label=-beta-globin poly(A) signal
                     /note="rabbit beta-globin polyadenylation signal (Gil and
                     Proudfoot, 1987)"
     primer_bind     complement(3149..3168)
                     /label=rbglobpA-R
                     /note="Rabbit beta-globin polyA, reverse primer. Also
                     called rb-glob-pA-term-R"
     primer_bind     complement(5386..5404)
                     /label=pBRforEco
                     /note="pBR322 vectors, upsteam of EcoRI site, forward
                     primer"
     promoter        5472..5576
                     /gene="bla"
                     /label=AmpR promoter
     CDS             5577..6437
                     /codon_start=1
                     /gene="bla"
                     /product="beta-lactamase"
                     /label=AmpR
                     /note="confers resistance to ampicillin, carbenicillin, and
                     related antibiotics"
                     /translation="MSIQHFRVALIPFFAAFCLPVFAHPETLVKVKDAEDQLGARVGYI
                     ELDLNSGKILESFRPEERFPMMSTFKVLLCGAVLSRVDAGQEQLGRRIHYSQNDLVEYS
                     PVTEKHLTDGMTVRELCSAAITMSDNTAANLLLTTIGGPKELTAFLHNMGDHVTRLDRW
                     EPELNEAIPNDERDTTMPAAMATTLRKLLTGELLTLASRQQLIDWMEADKVAGPLLRSA
                     LPAGWFIADKSGAGERGSRGIIAALGPDGKPSRIVVIYTTGSQATMDERNRQIAEIGAS
                     LIKHW"
     rep_origin      6608..7196
                     /direction=RIGHT
                     /label=ori
                     /note="high-copy-number ColE1/pMB1/pBR322/pUC origin of
                     replication"
     primer_bind     7097..7116
                     /label=pBR322ori-F
                     /note="pBR322 origin, forward primer"
     primer_bind     7350..7367
                     /label=L4440
                     /note="L4440 vector, forward primer"
     protein_bind    7484..7505
                     /label=CAP binding site
                     /bound_moiety="E. coli catabolite activator protein"
                     /note="CAP binding activates transcription in the presence
                     of cAMP."
     promoter        7520..7550
                     /label=lac promoter
                     /note="promoter for the E. coli lac operon"
     protein_bind    7558..7574
                     /label=lac operator
                     /bound_moiety="lac repressor encoded by lacI"
                     /note="The lac repressor binds to the lac operator to
                     inhibit transcription in E. coli. This inhibition can be
                     relieved by adding lactose or
                     isopropyl-beta-D-thiogalactopyranoside (IPTG)."
     primer_bind     7563..7585
                     /label=M13/pUC Reverse
                     /note="In lacZ gene"
     primer_bind     7582..7598
                     /label=M13 rev
                     /note="common sequencing primer, one of multiple similar
                     variants"
     primer_bind     7582..7598
                     /label=M13 Reverse
                     /note="In lacZ gene. Also called M13-rev"
     enhancer        7869..8248
                     /label=CMV enhancer
                     /note="human cytomegalovirus immediate early enhancer"
     promoter        8249..8452
                     /label=CMV promoter
                     /note="human cytomegalovirus (CMV) immediate early
                     promoter"
     primer_bind     8403..8423
                     /label=CMV-F
                     /note="Human CMV immediate early promoter, forward primer"
     primer_bind     8449..8473
                     /label=LNCX
                     /note="Human CMV promoter, forward primer"
ORIGIN
        1 ctcgagaaag gcgtctaacc agtcacagtc gcaaggtagg ctgagcaccg tggcgggcgg
       61 cagcgggtgg cggtcggggt tgtttctggc ggaggtgctg ctgatgatgt aattaaagta
      121 ggcggtcttg agacggcgga tggtcgaggt gaggtgtggc aggcttgaga tccagctgtt
      181 ggggtgagta ctccctctca aaagcgggca ttacttctgc gctaagattg tcagtttcca
      241 aaaacgagga ggatttgata ttcacctggc ccgatctggc catacacttg agtgacaatg
      301 acatccactt tgcctttctc tccacaggtg tccactccca ggtccaagtt tgccaccatg
      361 gagtttcaga cccaggtact catgtccctg ctgctctgca tgtctggtgc ggccgccaac
      421 ttcgtgctga gcaacgccaa caccaacaac gtgaacaaga acggcgccaa caagaagaac
      481 aacgctaaca acaataatat gaacaaggcc ggcgataaga agaaggccac caagggcaag
      541 aagggaaacg ccaacgacaa tgtgaacgag ttcaacttca atttcaacga cctgctcaac
      601 gagatcaaca acgccgccac caacgataac aataacaaca acaatgacaa taataacgac
      661 aacaacaaca acaataacaa caacaacaac aattacaatg gcaagaacga gatcaatgag
      721 aacaacttca acgaagagta caacaagctc gagaagaact tccagatgaa cgccgaggac
      781 gatgacaaca accggggcga catcaacatg gaccagttca acgagaagaa aaacaacctg
      841 aacgaggata ataacaagat gaagcccaac gccaatgact accagtataa cgagaacgac
      901 gccgacaccg acagcgaaga ggacctgacc aacatctgga acaagaatat gcagaacttc
      961 gagcccagca ccctgctgac cttcgagatc cccagcaaca gcgaggaata cctgttcgaa
     1021 gaggtgcccg aagtgaacac ctacttccgg ggcgtgttct actccaacaa cgaggccgac
     1081 gacaacatca tcgagtttct gatcagcgac cccgacggcc aggtcatcta caagaaagag
     1141 gccagcgagg gcatcttcta cttctacacc aagaaagtgg gcatctacac cctgaccctc
     1201 aagaacaaca agtggatggg caagaaactg accaccgtgg ccctgggcct gggcgagaat
     1261 cccgccctga gaagcgacca cgtgaaggac ttcaccaact acatccagcg gatcgtggcc
     1321 gagacaaaga agctgaaaaa cgagattaag tacctgagca gcaagcacat gcggcacatc
     1381 gagaagatga agaagatcac cggcgcgccg tcgacctcca tcacggccta taagagtgag
     1441 ggggagtcag cggagttctc cttcccactc aaccttggag aggaaagcct gcagggagag
     1501 ttgagatgga aggcagagaa ggctccttct tcccagtcct ggatcacctt ctccctaaag
     1561 aaccaaaagg tgtctgtgca gaagtctact agcaacccca agttccagct gtccgaaacg
     1621 ctcccactca cccttcagat accccaggtc tcccttcagt ttgctggttc tggcaacctg
     1681 accctgactc tggacagagg gatactgtat caggaagtga acctggtggt gatgaaagtg
     1741 actcagcccg acagcaacac tttgacctgt gaggtgatgg gacccacctc acccaagatg
     1801 agactgatct tgaagcagga gaatcaggag gccagggtct ccaggcagga gaaagtgatt
     1861 caagtgcagg cccctgaagc aggggtgtgg caatgtctac tgagtgaagg tgaagaggtc
     1921 aagatggact ccaagatcca ggttttatcc aaagggttga attccggcgg cggctccgga
     1981 ggcggtaccg gtggcggcga cctagcccca cagatgcttc gagaactcca ggagactaat
     2041 gcggcgctgc aagacgtgag agagctcttg cgacagcagg tcaaggagat caccttcctg
     2101 aagaatacgg tgatggaatg tgacgcctgc ggtctagaca gaaacctgcc tccactagca
     2161 cctctgggcc cacacccaga aacgctggtg aaagtaaaag atgctgaaga tcagttgggt
     2221 gcacgagtgg gttacatcga actggatctc aacagcggta agatccttga gagttttcgc
     2281 cccgaagaac gttttccaat gatgagcact tttaaagttc tgctatgtgg cgcggtatta
     2341 tcccgtattg acgccgggca agagcaactc ggtcgccgca tacactattc tcagaatgac
     2401 ttggttgagt actcaccagt cacagaaaag catcttacgg atggcatgac agtaagagaa
     2461 ttatgcagtg ctgccataac catgagtgat aacactgcgg ccaacttact tctgacaacg
     2521 atcggaggac cgaaggagct aaccgctttt ttgcacaaca tgggggatca tgtaactcgc
     2581 cttgatcgtt gggaaccgga gctgaatgaa gccataccaa acgacgagcg tgacaccacg
     2641 atgcctgtag caatggcaac aacgttgcgc aaactattaa ctggcgaact acttactcta
     2701 gcttcccggc aacaattaat agactggatg gaggcggata aagttgcagg accacttctg
     2761 cgctcggccc ttccggctgg ctggtttatt gctgataaat ctggagccgg tgagcgtggg
     2821 tctcgcggta tcattgcagc actggggcca gatggtaagc cctcccgtat cgtagttatc
     2881 tacacgacgg ggagtcaggc aactatggat gaacgaaata gacagatcgc tgagataggt
     2941 gcctcactga ttaagcattg gggccctgac tacaaagacc atgacggtga ttataaagat
     3001 catgacatcg attacaagga tgacgatgac aagggccctc accaccacca tcaccactaa
     3061 ttaattaagg atcccccgac ctcgacctct ggctaataaa ggaaatttat tttcattgca
     3121 atagtgtgtt ggaatttttt gtgtctctca ctcggaagga catatgggag ggcaaatcat
     3181 ttggtcgaga tccctcggag atctctagct agaggatcga tccccgcccc ggacgaacta
     3241 aacctgacta cgacatctct gccccttctt cgcggggcag tgcatgtaat cccttcagtt
     3301 ggttggtaca acttgccaac tgggccctgt tccacatgtg acacgggggg ggaccaaaca
     3361 caaaggggtt ctctgactgt agttgacatc cttataaatg gatgtgcaca tttgccaaca
     3421 ctgagtggct ttcatcctgg agcagacttt gcagtctgtg gactgcaaca caacattgcc
     3481 tttatgtgta actcttggct gaagctctta caccaatgct gggggacatg tacctcccag
     3541 gggcccagga agactacggg aggctacacc aacgtcaatc agaggggcct gtgtagctac
     3601 cgataagcgg accctcaaga gggcattagc aatagtgttt ataaggcccc cttgttaacc
     3661 ctaaacgggt agcatatgct tcccgggtag tagtatatac tatccagact aaccctaatt
     3721 caatagcata tgttacccaa cgggaagcat atgctatcga attagggtta gtaaaagggt
     3781 cctaaggaac agcgatatct cccaccccat gagctgtcac ggttttattt acatggggtc
     3841 aggattccac gagggtagtg aaccatttta gtcacaaggg cagtggctga agatcaagga
     3901 gcgggcagtg aactctcctg aatcttcgcc tgcttcttca ttctccttcg tttagctaat
     3961 agaataactg ctgagttgtg aacagtaagg tgtatgtgag gtgctcgaaa acaaggtttc
     4021 aggtgacgcc cccagaataa aatttggacg gggggttcag tggtggcatt gtgctatgac
     4081 accaatataa ccctcacaaa ccccttgggc aataaatact agtgtaggaa tgaaacattc
     4141 tgaatatctt taacaataga aatccatggg gtggggacaa gccgtaaaga ctggatgtcc
     4201 atctcacacg aatttatggc tatgggcaac acataatcct agtgcaatat gatactgggg
     4261 ttattaagat gtgtcccagg cagggaccaa gacaggtgaa ccatgttgtt acactctatt
     4321 tgtaacaagg ggaaagagag tggacgccga cagcagcgga ctccactggt tgtctctaac
     4381 acccccgaaa attaaacggg gctccacgcc aatggggccc ataaacaaag acaagtggcc
     4441 actctttttt ttgaaattgt ggagtggggg cacgcgtcag cccccacacg ccgccctgcg
     4501 gttttggact gtaaaataag ggtgtaataa cttggctgat tgtaaccccg ctaaccactg
     4561 cggtcaaacc acttgcccac aaaaccacta atggcacccc ggggaatacc tgcataagta
     4621 ggtgggcggg ccaagatagg ggcgcgattg ctgcgatctg gaggacaaat tacacacact
     4681 tgcgcctgag cgccaagcac agggttgttg gtcctcatat tcacgaggtc gctgagagca
     4741 cggtgggcta atgttgccat gggtagcata tactacccaa atatctggat agcatatgct
     4801 atcctaatct atatctgggt agcataggct atcctaatct atatctgggt agcatatgct
     4861 atcctaatct atatctgggt agtatatgct atcctaattt atatctgggt agcataggct
     4921 atcctaatct atatctgggt agcatatgct atcctaatct atatctgggt agtatatgct
     4981 atcctaatct gtatccgggt agcatatgct atcctaatag agattagggt agtatatgct
     5041 atcctaattt atatctgggt agcatatact acccaaatat ctggatagca tatgctatcc
     5101 taatctatat ctgggtagca tatgctatcc taatctatat ctgggtagca taggctatcc
     5161 taatctatat ctgggtagca tatgctatcc taatctatat ctgggtagta tatgctatcc
     5221 taatttatat ctgggtagca taggctatcc taatctatat ctgggtagca tatgctatcc
     5281 taatctatat ctgggtagta tatgctatcc taatctgtat ccgggtagca tatgctatcc
     5341 tcatgataag ctgtcaaaca tgagaatttt cttgaagacg aaagggcctc gtgatacgcc
     5401 tatttttata ggttaatgtc atgataataa tggtttctta gacgtcaggt ggcacttttc
     5461 ggggaaatgt gcgcggaacc cctatttgtt tatttttcta aatacattca aatatgtatc
     5521 cgctcatgag acaataaccc tgataaatgc ttcaataata ttgaaaaagg aagagtatga
     5581 gtattcaaca tttccgtgtc gcccttattc ccttttttgc ggcattttgc cttcctgttt
     5641 ttgctcaccc agaaacgctg gtgaaagtaa aagatgctga agatcagttg ggtgcacgag
     5701 tgggttacat cgaactggat ctcaacagcg gtaagatcct tgagagtttt cgccccgaag
     5761 aacgttttcc aatgatgagc acttttaaag ttctgctatg tggcgcggta ttatcccgtg
     5821 ttgacgccgg gcaagagcaa ctcggtcgcc gcatacacta ttctcagaat gacttggttg
     5881 agtactcacc agtcacagaa aagcatctta cggatggcat gacagtaaga gaattatgca
     5941 gtgctgccat aaccatgagt gataacactg cggccaactt acttctgaca acgatcggag
     6001 gaccgaagga gctaaccgct tttttgcaca acatggggga tcatgtaact cgccttgatc
     6061 gttgggaacc ggagctgaat gaagccatac caaacgacga gcgtgacacc acgatgcctg
     6121 cagcaatggc aacaacgttg cgcaaactat taactggcga actacttact ctagcttccc
     6181 ggcaacaatt aatagactgg atggaggcgg ataaagttgc aggaccactt ctgcgctcgg
     6241 cccttccggc tggctggttt attgctgata aatctggagc cggtgagcgt gggtctcgcg
     6301 gtatcattgc agcactgggg ccagatggta agccctcccg tatcgtagtt atctacacga
     6361 cggggagtca ggcaactatg gatgaacgaa atagacagat cgctgagata ggtgcctcac
     6421 tgattaagca ttggtaactg tcagaccaag tttactcata tatactttag attgatttaa
     6481 aacttcattt ttaatttaaa aggatctagg tgaagatcct ttttgataat ctcatgacca
     6541 aaatccctta acgtgagttt tcgttccact gagcgtcaga ccccgtagaa aagatcaaag
     6601 gatcttcttg agatcctttt tttctgcgcg taatctgctg cttgcaaaca aaaaaaccac
     6661 cgctaccagc ggtggtttgt ttgccggatc aagagctacc aactcttttt ccgaaggtaa
     6721 ctggcttcag cagagcgcag ataccaaata ctgttcttct agtgtagccg tagttaggcc
     6781 accacttcaa gaactctgta gcaccgccta catacctcgc tctgctaatc ctgttaccag
     6841 tggctgctgc cagtggcgat aagtcgtgtc ttaccgggtt ggactcaaga cgatagttac
     6901 cggataaggc gcagcggtcg ggctgaacgg ggggttcgtg cacacagccc agcttggagc
     6961 gaacgaccta caccgaactg agatacctac agcgtgagct atgagaaagc gccacgcttc
     7021 ccgaagggag aaaggcggac aggtatccgg taagcggcag ggtcggaaca ggagagcgca
     7081 cgagggagct tccaggggga aacgcctggt atctttatag tcctgtcggg tttcgccacc
     7141 tctgacttga gcgtcgattt ttgtgatgct cgtcaggggg gcggagccta tggaaaaacg
     7201 ccagcaacgc ggccttttta cggttcctgg ccttttgctg gccttttgct cacatgttct
     7261 ttcctgcgtt atcccctgat tctgtggata accgtattac cgcctttgag tgagctgata
     7321 ccgctcgccg cagccgaacg accgagcgca gcgagtcagt gagcgaggaa gcggaagagc
     7381 gcccaatacg caaaccgcct ctccccgcgc gttggccgat tcattaatgc agctggcacg
     7441 acaggtttcc cgactggaaa gcgggcagtg agcgcaacgc aattaatgtg agttagctca
     7501 ctcattaggc accccaggct ttacacttta tgcttccggc tcgtatgttg tgtggaattg
     7561 tgagcggata acaatttcac acaggaaaca gctatgacca tgattacgcc aagctctagc
     7621 tagaggtcga ccaattctca tgtttgacag cttatcatcg cagatccggg caacgttgtt
     7681 gccattgctg caggcgcaga actggtaggt atggaagatc tatacattga atcaatattg
     7741 gcaattagcc atattagtca ttggttatat agcataaatc aatattggct attggccatt
     7801 gcatacgttg tatctatatc ataatatgta catttatatt ggctcatgtc caatatgacc
     7861 gccatgttga cattgattat tgactagtta ttaatagtaa tcaattacgg ggtcattagt
     7921 tcatagccca tatatggagt tccgcgttac ataacttacg gtaaatggcc cgcctggctg
     7981 accgcccaac gacccccgcc cattgacgtc aataatgacg tatgttccca tagtaacgcc
     8041 aatagggact ttccattgac gtcaatgggt ggagtattta cggtaaactg cccacttggc
     8101 agtacatcaa gtgtatcata tgccaagtcc gccccctatt gacgtcaatg acggtaaatg
     8161 gcccgcctgg cattatgccc agtacatgac cttacgggac tttcctactt ggcagtacat
     8221 ctacgtatta gtcatcgcta ttaccatggt gatgcggttt tggcagtaca ccaatgggcg
     8281 tggatagcgg tttgactcac ggggatttcc aagtctccac cccattgacg tcaatgggag
     8341 tttgttttgg caccaaaatc aacgggactt tccaaaatgt cgtaataacc ccgccccgtt
     8401 gacgcaaatg ggcggtaggc gtgtacggtg ggaggtctat ataagcagag ctcgtttagt
     8461 gaaccgtcag atcctcactc tcttccgcat cgctgtctgc gagggccagc tgttgggctc
     8521 gcggttgagg acaaactctt cgcggtcttt ccagtactct tggatcggaa acccgtcggc
     8581 ctccgaacgg tactccgcca ccgagggacc tgagcgagtc cgcatcgacc ggatcggaaa
     8641 acct
//
